Addgene plasmid #148148: pT7-V5-SBP-C1-Hs4EBP3-Y40AL45A_Z
Purpose: Mammalian Expression of Hs4EBP3-Y40AL45A
Depositing lab: Elisa Izaurralde. Depositing organization: Max Planck Institute for Developmental Biology. Publication: GIGYF1/2 proteins use auxiliary sequences to selectively bind to 4EHP and repress target mRNA expression. Peter D, Weber R, Sandmeir F, Wohlbold L, Helms S, Bawankar P, Valkov E, Igreja C, Izaurralde E. Genes Dev. 2017 Jun 1;31(11):1147-1161. doi: 10.1101/gad.299420.117. Epub 2017 Jul 11. PubMed 28698298.
Backbone
  Vector backbone: Unknown
  Vector type: Mammalian Expression
Growth in bacteria
  Bacterial resistance: Kanamycin, 50 μg/mL
  Growth temperature: 37°C
  Growth strain: DH5alpha
  Copy number: High Copy
Gene/Insert
  Gene/Insert name: Hs4EBP3-Y40AL45A
  Species: H. sapiens (human)
  Entrez Gene: EIF4EBP3 (a.k.a. 4E-BP3, 4EBP3)
  Cloning method: Unknown
Terms and licenses: Academic/Nonprofit Terms; Industry Terms: Not Available to Industry
Depositor comments: sequence extracted fromNCBI:NM_003732.2 Plasmids from this collection were made available to the research community and donated after the lab closed. Please note that the sequence provided by the depositing laboratory may be theoretical/predicted or based on Sanger sequencing results. There may be discrepancies between sequencing results obtained by Addgene and the depositor sequence. If an Addgene verified sequence is not available, please contact before placing your order to request that our lab fully sequence the plasmid.
How to cite: pT7-V5-SBP-C1-Hs4EBP3-Y40AL45A_Z was a gift from Elisa Izaurralde (Addgene plasmid # 148148 ; http://n2t.net/addgene:148148 ; RRID:Addgene_148148)
