[The description below was written by a language model from this plasmid's Addgene catalogue record and pLannotate feature annotations shown in this document.]
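Description:
pT7-V5-SBP-C1-Hs4EBP3-Y40AL45A_Z is a 4.5 kb mammalian expression plasmid encoding a mutant form of human EIF4EBP3 (4E-BP3), a translational repressor that binds the cap-binding protein eIF4E and competes with eIF4G for it. The catalogue lists the backbone as unknown. The annotated layout is a CMV-driven cassette followed by f1 ori, an SV40/bacterial dual-promoter NeoR/KanR unit and a pUC-type origin, which is typical of compact "C1"-style vectors in which tags sit upstream of the insert. The plasmid is maintained at high copy in E. coli through the ColE1/pUC origin and selected with kanamycin. The Tn5 aminoglycoside phosphotransferase gene is preceded by both the bla promoter and the SV40 early promoter and ends with the HSV TK polyadenylation signal, so it could also provide G418 selection in mammalian cells.

Expression is driven by the CMV immediate early enhancer and promoter, and a T7 promoter lies just downstream, which would permit in vitro transcription of the same open reading frame. The coding region begins with a V5 epitope tag for detection, followed by a streptavidin-binding peptide (SBP) for affinity pulldown on streptavidin resin, and then the 4E-BP3 sequence. The transcript terminates at the SV40 poly(A) signal. The short HIV-1 LTR, large T antigen, ble and bGH fragments are probably vector remnants or chance annotation matches rather than functional parts.

The Y40A and L45A substitutions named in the insert are not explained in the record. Their positions suggest the canonical eIF4E-binding motif of 4E-BPs, so the construct would probably serve as a binding-deficient control in pulldown assays. This fits the associated study on how binding partners select between 4EHP and eIF4E. The depositor sequence may be theoretical rather than experimentally verified.
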