Features (pLannotate 1.2.2; 17 found; start..end, strand, type, name):
     61..364     +  enhancer       CMV enhancer: human cytomegalovirus immediate early enhancer
    365..568     +  promoter       CMV promoter: human cytomegalovirus (CMV) immediate early promoter
    564..597     +  LTR            5' LTR (truncated) (fragment): truncated 5' long terminal repeat (LTR) from HIV-1
    613..631     +  promoter       T7 promoter: promoter for bacteriophage T7 RNA polymerase
    668..709     +  CDS            V5 tag: epitope tag from simian virus 5
    731..844     +  CDS            SBP: streptavidin-binding peptide selected from a peptide library; binds streptavidin with nanomolar affinity (Keefe et al., 2001)
    857..1156    +  CDS            EIF4EBP3: 4EBP3_HUMAN - Experimental evidence at protein level: Swiss-Prot protein existence level 1. Repressor of translation initiation that regulates EIF4E activity by preventing its assembly into the eIF4F complex: hypophosphorylated form competes with EIF4G1/EIF4G3 and strongly binds to EIF4E, leading to repress translation. In contrast, hyperphosphorylated form dissociates from EIF4E, allowing interaction between EIF4G1/EIF4G3 and EIF4E, leading to initiation of translation. From Homo sapiens (Human).
   1182..1266    +  CDS            large T antigen (fragment): large T antigen from SV40 (simian virus 40)
   1289..1410    +  polyA_signal   SV40 poly(A) signal: SV40 polyadenylation signal
   1444..1872    -  rep_origin     f1 ori (sequence partly withheld): f1 bacteriophage origin of replication; arrow indicates direction of (+) strand synthesis
   1899..2003    +  promoter       AmpR promoter: bla
   2005..2362    +  promoter       SV40 promoter: SV40 enhancer and early promoter
   2397..3191    +  CDS            NeoR/KanR: aminoglycoside phosphotransferase from Tn5; aph(3')-II (or nptII); confers resistance to neomycin, kanamycin, and G418 (Geneticin®)
   3212..3364    +  CDS            ble (fragment): BLE_KLEPN - Experimental evidence at protein level: Swiss-Prot protein existence level 1. Binding protein with a strong affinity to the bleomycin family of antibiotics. Binds to CL990; an antimitotic-antibiotic compound. From Klebsiella pneumoniae.
   3423..3470    +  polyA_signal   HSV TK poly(A) signal: herpes simplex virus thymidine kinase polyadenylation signal (Cole and Stacy, 1985)
   3561..3577    -  polyA_signal   bGH poly(A) signal (fragment): bovine growth hormone polyadenylation signal
   3799..4387    +  rep_origin     ori: high-copy-number ColE1/pMB1/pBR322/pUC origin of replication
>Addgene plasmid #148148 | pT7-V5-SBP-C1-Hs4EBP3-Y40AL45A_Z | depositor full sequence | sequence record 290596 | Full Sequence
TAGTTATTAATAGTAATCAATTACGGGGTCATTAGTTCATAGCCCATATATGGAGTTCCGCGTTACATAA
CTTACGGTAAATGGCCCGCCTGGCTGACCGCCCAACGACCCCCGCCCATTGACGTCAATAATGACGTATG
TTCCCATAGTAACGCCAATAGGGACTTTCCATTGACGTCAATGGGTGGAGTATTTACGGTAAACTGCCCA
CTTGGCAGTACATCAAGTGTATCATATGCCAAGTACGCCCCCTATTGACGTCAATGACGGTAAATGGCCC
GCCTGGCATTATGCCCAGTACATGACCTTATGGGACTTTCCTACTTGGCAGTACATCTACGTATTAGTCA
TCGCTATTACCATGGTGATGCGGTTTTGGCAGTACATCAATGGGCGTGGATAGCGGTTTGACTCACGGGG
ATTTCCAAGTCTCCACCCCATTGACGTCAATGGGAGTTTGTTTTGGCACCAAAATCAACGGGACTTTCCA
AAATGTCGTAACAACTCCGCCCCATTGACGCAAATGGGCGGTAGGCGTGTACGGTGGGAGGTCTATATAA
GCAGAGCTCTCTGGCTAACTAGAGAACCCACTGCTTACTGGCTTATCGAAATTAATACGACTCACTATAG
GGAGACCCAAGCTCTAGCGCTACCGGTCGCCACCATGGGTAAGCCTATCCCTAACCCTCTCCTCGGTCTC
GATTCTACGCCCGGAAGCGGTAGCGGTACGATGGACGAGAAGACCACCGGCTGGGGGGGCGGCCACGTGG
TGGAGGGCCTGGCCGGCGAGCTGGAGCAGCTGCGGGCCAGGCTGGAGCACCACCCTCAGGGCCAGCGGGA
GCCCAGATCTCGAGCTATGTCAACGTCCACTAGCTGCCCGATTCCCGGGGGCCGGGACCAGCTGCCCGAC
TGCTACAGCACCACGCCGGGGGGCACGCTATACGCCACTACCCCCGGAGGCACCAGGATCATCGCCGACC
GAAAGTTCGCGCTGGAGTGCAAGAACTCACCCATTGCCCGGACACCCCCCTGCTGCCTCCCTCAGATTCC
CGGGGTCACAACTCCTCCAACAGCCCCTCTCTCCAAGCTGGAGGAGCTGAAGGAGCAGGAGACAGAGGAA
GAGATACCCGATGACGCACAATTTGAAATGGACATCTAAGGATCCACCGGATCTAGATAACTGATCATAA
TCAGCCATACCACATTTGTAGAGGTTTTACTTGCTTTAAAAAACCTCCCACACCTCCCCCTGAACCTGAA
ACATAAAATGAATGCAATTGTTGTTGTTAACTTGTTTATTGCAGCTTATAATGGTTACAAATAAAGCAAT
AGCATCACAAATTTCACAAATAAAGCATTTTTTTCACTGCATTCTAGTTGTGGTTTGTCCAAACTCATCA
ATGTATCTTAACGCGTAAATTGTAAGCGTTAATATTTTGTTAAAATTCGCGTTAAATTTTTGTTAAATCA
GCTCATTTTTTAACCAATAGGCCGAAATCGGCAAAATCCCTTATAAATCAAAAGAATAGACCGAGATAGG
GT
[37 nt withheld, positions 1543-1579]
AAAGAACGTGGACTCCAACGTCAAAGG
[49 nt withheld, positions 1607-1655]
T
[91 nt withheld, positions 1657-1747]
G
[124 nt withheld, positions 1749-1872]
CAGGTGGCACTTTTCGGGGAAATGTGCGCGGAACCCCTATTTGTTTATTTTTCTAAATACATTCAAATAT
GTATCCGCTCATGAGACAATAACCCTGATAAATGCTTCAATAATATTGAAAAAGGAAGAGTCCTGAGGCG
GAAAGAACCAGCTGTGGAATGTGTGTCAGTTAGGGTGTGGAAAGTCCCCAGGCTCCCCAGCAGGCAGAAG
TATGCAAAGCATGCATCTCAATTAGTCAGCAACCAGGTGTGGAAAGTCCCCAGGCTCCCCAGCAGGCAGA
AGTATGCAAAGCATGCATCTCAATTAGTCAGCAACCATAGTCCCGCCCCTAACTCCGCCCATCCCGCCCC
TAACTCCGCCCAGTTCCGCCCATTCTCCGCCCCATGGCTGACTAATTTTTTTTATTTATGCAGAGGCCGA
GGCCGCCTCGGCCTCTGAGCTATTCCAGAAGTAGTGAGGAGGCTTTTTTGGAGGCCTAGGCTTTTGCAAA
GATCGATCAAGAGACAGGATGAGGATCGTTTCGCATGATTGAACAAGATGGATTGCACGCAGGTTCTCCG
GCCGCTTGGGTGGAGAGGCTATTCGGCTATGACTGGGCACAACAGACAATCGGCTGCTCTGATGCCGCCG
TGTTCCGGCTGTCAGCGCAGGGGCGCCCGGTTCTTTTTGTCAAGACCGACCTGTCCGGTGCCCTGAATGA
ACTGCAAGACGAGGCAGCGCGGCTATCGTGGCTGGCCACGACGGGCGTTCCTTGCGCAGCTGTGCTCGAC
GTTGTCACTGAAGCGGGAAGGGACTGGCTGCTATTGGGCGAAGTGCCGGGGCAGGATCTCCTGTCATCTC
ACCTTGCTCCTGCCGAGAAAGTATCCATCATGGCTGATGCAATGCGGCGGCTGCATACGCTTGATCCGGC
TACCTGCCCATTCGACCACCAAGCGAAACATCGCATCGAGCGAGCACGTACTCGGATGGAAGCCGGTCTT
GTCGATCAGGATGATCTGGACGAAGAGCATCAGGGGCTCGCGCCAGCCGAACTGTTCGCCAGGCTCAAGG
CGAGCATGCCCGACGGCGAGGATCTCGTCGTGACCCATGGCGATGCCTGCTTGCCGAATATCATGGTGGA
AAATGGCCGCTTTTCTGGATTCATCGACTGTGGCCGGCTGGGTGTGGCGGACCGCTATCAGGACATAGCG
TTGGCTACCCGTGATATTGCTGAAGAGCTTGGCGGCGAATGGGCTGACCGCTTCCTCGTGCTTTACGGTA
TCGCCGCTCCCGATTCGCAGCGCATCGCCTTCTATCGCCTTCTTGACGAGTTCTTCTGAGCGGGACTCTG
GGGTTCGAAATGACCGACCAAGCGACGCCCAACCTGCCATCACGAGATTTCGATTCCACCGCCGCCTTCT
ATGAAAGGTTGGGCTTCGGAATCGTTTTCCGGGACGCCGGCTGGATGATCCTCCAGCGCGGGGATCTCAT
GCTGGAGTTCTTCGCCCACCCTAGGGGGAGGCTAACTGAAACACGGAAGGAGACAATACCGGAAGGAACC
CGCGCTATGACGGCAATAAAAAGACAGAATAAAACGCACGGTGTTGGGTCGTTTGTTCATAAACGCGGGG
TTCGGTCCCAGGGCTGGCACTCTGTCGATACCCCACCGAGACCCCATTGGGGCCAATACGCCCGCGTTTC
TTCCTTTTCCCCACCCCACCCCCCAAGTTCGGGTGAAGGCCCAGGGCTCGCAGCCAACGTCGGGGCGGCA
GGCCCTGCCATAGCCTCAGGTTACTCATATATACTTTAGATTGATTTAAAACTTCATTTTTAATTTAAAA
GGATCTAGGTGAAGATCCTTTTTGATAATCTCATGACCAAAATCCCTTAACGTGAGTTTTCGTTCCACTG
AGCGTCAGACCCCGTAGAAAAGATCAAAGGATCTTCTTGAGATCCTTTTTTTCTGCGCGTAATCTGCTGC
TTGCAAACAAAAAAACCACCGCTACCAGCGGTGGTTTGTTTGCCGGATCAAGAGCTACCAACTCTTTTTC
CGAAGGTAACTGGCTTCAGCAGAGCGCAGATACCAAATACTGTCCTTCTAGTGTAGCCGTAGTTAGGCCA
CCACTTCAAGAACTCTGTAGCACCGCCTACATACCTCGCTCTGCTAATCCTGTTACCAGTGGCTGCTGCC
AGTGGCGATAAGTCGTGTCTTACCGGGTTGGACTCAAGACGATAGTTACCGGATAAGGCGCAGCGGTCGG
GCTGAACGGGGGGTTCGTGCACACAGCCCAGCTTGGAGCGAACGACCTACACCGAACTGAGATACCTACA
GCGTGAGCTATGAGAAAGCGCCACGCTTCCCGAAGGGAGAAAGGCGGACAGGTATCCGGTAAGCGGCAGG
GTCGGAACAGGAGAGCGCACGAGGGAGCTTCCAGGGGGAAACGCCTGGTATCTTTATAGTCCTGTCGGGT
TTCGCCACCTCTGACTTGAGCGTCGATTTTTGTGATGCTCGTCAGGGGGGCGGAGCCTATGGAAAAACGC
CAGCAACGCGGCCTTTTTACGGTTCCTGGCCTTTTGCTGGCCTTTTGCTCACATGTTCTTTCCTGCGTTA
TCCCCTGATTCTGTGGATAACCGTATTACCGCCATGCAT
